>Addgene plasmid #67553 | pCfB2225 | depositor full sequence | sequence record 116384 | pCfB2225 sequence 6144 bps
CAACGGAATGCGTGCGATCGCGTGCATTCATCCGCTCTAACCGAAAAGGAAGGAGTTAGACAACCTGAAG
TCTAGGTCCCTATTTATTTTTTTATAGTTATGTTAGTATTAAGAACGTTATTTATATTTCAAATTTTTCT
TTTTTTTCTGTACAGACGCGTGTACGCATGTAACATTATACTGAAAACCTTGCTTGAGAAGGTTTTGGGA
CGCTCGAAGATCGCGTCAGCTGAAGCTTCGTACGCTGCAGGTCGACAACCCTTAATATAACTTCGTATAA
TGTATGCTATACGAAGTTATTAGGTCTAGAGATCTGTTTAGCTTGCCTCGTCCCCGCCGGGTCACCCGGC
CAGCGACATGGAGGCCCAGAATACCCTCCTTGACAGTCTTGACGTGCGCAGCTCAGGGGCATGATGTGAC
TGTCGCCCGTACATTTAGCCCATACATCCCCATGTATAATCATTTGCATCCATACATTTTGATGGCCGCA
CGGCGCGAAGCAAAAATTACGGCTCCTCGCTGCAGACCTGCGAGCAGGGAAACGCTCCCCTCACAGACGC
GTTGAATTGTCCCCACGCCGCGCCCCTGTAGAGAAATATAAAAGGTTAGGATTTGCCACTGAGGTTCTTC
TTTCATATACTTCCTTTTAAAATCTTGCTAGGATACAGTTCTCACATCACATCCGAACATAAACAACCAT
GGGTAAGGAAAAGACTCACGTTTCGAGGCCGCGATTAAATTCCAACATGGATGCTGATTTATATGGGTAT
AAATGGGCTCGCGATAATGTCGGGCAATCAGGTGCGACAATCTATCGATTGTATGGGAAGCCCGATGCGC
CAGAGTTGTTTCTGAAACATGGCAAAGGTAGCGTTGCCAATGATGTTACAGATGAGATGGTCAGACTAAA
CTGGCTGACGGAATTTATGCCTCTTCCGACCATCAAGCATTTTATCCGTACTCCTGATGATGCATGGTTA
CTCACCACTGCGATCCCCGGCAAAACAGCATTCCAGGTATTAGAAGAATATCCTGATTCAGGTGAAAATA
TTGTTGATGCGCTGGCAGTGTTCCTGCGCCGGTTACATTCGATTCCTGTTTGTAATTGTCCTTTTAACAG
CGACCGTGTATTTCGTCTCGCTCAGGCGCAATCACGAATGAATAACGGTTTGGTTGATGCGAGTGATTTT
GATGACGAGCGTAATGGCTGGCCTGTTGAACAAGTCTGGAAAGAAATGCATAAGCTTTTGCCATTCTCAC
CGGATTCAGTCGTCACTCATGGTGATTTCTCACTTGATAACCTTATTTTTGACGAGGGGAAATTAATAGG
TTGTATTGATGTTGGACGAGTCGGAATCGCAGACCGATACCAGGATCTTGCCATCCTATGGAACTGCCTC
GGTGAGTTTTCTCCTTCATTACAGAAACGGCTTTTTCAAAAATATGGTATTGATAATCCTGATATGAATA
AATTGCAGTTTCATTTGATGCTCGATGAGTTTTTCTAATCAGTACTGACAATAAAAAGATTCTTGTTTTC
AAGAACTTGTCATTTGTATAGTTTTTTTATATTGTAGTTGTTCTATTTTAATCAAATGTTAGCGTGATTT
ATATTTTTTTTCGCCTCGACATCATCTGCCCAGATGCGAAGTTAAGTGCGCAGAAAGTAATATCATGCGT
CAATCGTATGTGAATGCTGGTCGCTATACTGCTGTCGATTCGATACTAACGCCGCCATCCAGTGTCGAAA
ACGAGCTCTCGAGAACCCTTAATATAACTTCGTATAATGTATGCTATACGAAGTTATTAGGTGATATCAG
ATCCACTAGTGGCCTATGCACCCAATTCGCCCTATAGTGAGTCGTATTACGCGCGCTCACTGGCCGTCGT
TTTACAACGTCGTGACTGGGAAAACCCTGGCGTTACCCCTGCAGGACTAGTGCTGAGGCATTAATCTACT
ATCGGCGACTCTCTCGAAATTTTTCTTAACGCGTCCTTGTACTGCGTCTAACGCTTTTGCCACTTGGATT
TCTATTATAGGAAATAGTCTCACTTACTGGGCGACGAATTTTCGCGTTTTGATGAAGCACAGGAAGAATT
TCTTTTTTTTTTGGCTTCTTCTGGTTCCGTTTTTTACGCGCACAAATCTAAAAAAAGAAATAATTATAAC
CTAGTCTCGAAAATTTTCATCGATCCATTCGTTCCTTTTTTTCGATTTTTTCAGATCAAAATTCTTGTTT
CTTTCTTTGTCTTAGTTTATATTAAAAGATATTTTGATTTTACTCCTGAACTATTTATTCTTTCTAAGAA
GGCCAGAACACTACAGCTGTTTTAACCGACTACGAAGTTCTCCATTCTCGAACACTAGCCTTCATTTACC
AAACAGGAACTAGCGTATATCATTAGTCCTTATTCGAAAAGAGATTGGTAGATATTTATTGTAGTTTGTG
AGAAGGAGAAAATACTGTCATTGGACTGATAGTTAGAGGACATTAACCTCTCTTACGTTCGCTCATTAAG
ACCTCAGCGCGGCCGCAAATTTAAATAAAATGAAGTGAAGTTCCTATACTTTCTAGAGAATAGGAACTTC
TATAGTGAGTCGAATAAGGGCGACACAAAATTTATTCTAAATGCATAATAAATACTGATAACATCTTATA
GTTTGTATTATATTTTGTATTATCGTTGACATGTATAATTTTGATATCAAAAACTGATTTTCCCTTTATT
ATTTTCGAGATTTATTTTCTTAATTCTCTTTAACAAACTAGAAATATTGTATATACAAAAAATCATAAAT
AATAGATGAATAGTTTAATTATAGGTGTTCATCAATCGAAAAAGCAACGTATCTTATTTAAAGTGCGTTG
CTTTTTTCTCATTTATAAGGTTAAATAATTCTCATATATCAAGCAAAGTGACAGGCGCCCTTAAATATTC
TGACAAATGCTCTTTCCCTAAACTCCCCCCATAAAAAAACCCGCCGAAGCGGGTTTTTACGTTATTTGCG
GATTAACGATTACTCGTTATCAGAACCGCCCAGGGGGCCCGAGCTTAAGACTGGCCGTCGTTTTACAACA
CAGAAAGAGTTTGTAGAAACGCAAAAAGGCCATCCGTCAGGGGCCTTCTGCTTAGTTTGATGCCTGGCAG
TTCCCTACTCTCGCCTTCCGCTTCCTCGCTCACTGACTCGCTGCGCTCGGTCGTTCGGCTGCGGCGAGCG
GTATCAGCTCACTCAAAGGCGGTAATACGGTTATCCACAGAATCAGGGGATAACGCAGGAAAGAACATGT
GAGCAAAAGGCCAGCAAAAGGCCAGGAACCGTAAAAAGGCCGCGTTGCTGGCGTTTTTCCATAGGCTCCG
CCCCCCTGACGAGCATCACAAAAATCGACGCTCAAGTCAGAGGTGGCGAAACCCGACAGGACTATAAAGA
TACCAGGCGTTTCCCCCTGGAAGCTCCCTCGTGCGCTCTCCTGTTCCGACCCTGCCGCTTACCGGATACC
TGTCCGCCTTTCTCCCTTCGGGAAGCGTGGCGCTTTCTCATAGCTCACGCTGTAGGTATCTCAGTTCGGT
GTAGGTCGTTCGCTCCAAGCTGGGCTGTGTGCACGAACCCCCCGTTCAGCCCGACCGCTGCGCCTTATCC
GGTAACTATCGTCTTGAGTCCAACCCGGTAAGACACGACTTATCGCCACTGGCAGCAGCCACTGGTAACA
GGATTAGCAGAGCGAGGTATGTAGGCGGTGCTACAGAGTTCTTGAAGTGGTGGGCTAACTACGGCTACAC
TAGAAGAACAGTATTTGGTATCTGCGCTCTGCTGAAGCCAGTTACCTTCGGAAAAAGAGTTGGTAGCTCT
TGATCCGGCAAACAAACCACCGCTGGTAGCGGTGGTTTTTTTGTTTGCAAGCAGCAGATTACGCGCAGAA
AAAAAGGATCTCAAGAAGATCCTTTGATCTTTTCTACGGGGTCTGACGCTCAGTGGAACGACGCGCGCGT
AACTCACGTTAAGGGATTTTGGTCATGAGCTTGCGCCGTCCCGTCAAGTCAGCGTAATGCTCTGCTTTTA
CCAATGCTTAATCAGTGAGGCACCTATCTCAGCGATCTGTCTATTTCGTTCATCCATAGTTGCCTGACTC
CCCGTCGTGTAGATAACTACGATACGGGAGGGCTTACCATCTGGCCCCAGCGCTGCGATGATACCGCGAG
AACCACGCTCACCGGCTCCGGATTTATCAGCAATAAACCAGCCAGCCGGAAGGGCCGAGCGCAGAAGTGG
TCCTGCAACTTTATCCGCCTCCATCCAGTCTATTAATTGTTGCCGGGAAGCTAGAGTAAGTAGTTCGCCA
GTTAATAGTTTGCGCAACGTTGTTGCCATCGCTACAGGCATCGTGGTGTCACGCTCGTCGTTTGGTATGG
CTTCATTCAGCTCCGGTTCCCAACGATCAAGGCGAGTTACATGATCCCCCATGTTGTGCAAAAAAGCGGT
TAGCTCCTTCGGTCCTCCGATCGTTGTCAGAAGTAAGTTGGCCGCAGTGTTATCACTCATGGTTATGGCA
GCACTGCATAATTCTCTTACTGTCATGCCATCCGTAAGATGCTTTTCTGTGACTGGTGAGTACTCAACCA
AGTCATTCTGAGAATAGTGTATGCGGCGACCGAGTTGCTCTTGCCCGGCGTCAATACGGGATAATACCGC
GCCACATAGCAGAACTTTAAAAGTGCTCATCATTGGAAAACGTTCTTCGGGGCGAAAACTCTCAAGGATC
TTACCGCTGTTGAGATCCAGTTCGATGTAACCCACTCGTGCACCCAACTGATCTTCAGCATCTTTTACTT
TCACCAGCGTTTCTGGGTGAGCAAAAACAGGAAGGCAAAATGCCGCAAAAAAGGGAATAAGGGCGACACG
GAAATGTTGAATACTCATATTCTTCCTTTTTCAATATTATTGAAGCATTTATCAGGGTTATTGTCTCATG
AGCGGATACATATTTGAATGTATTTAGAAAAATAAACAAATAGGGGTCAGTGTTACAACCAATTAACCAA
TTCTGAACATTATCGCGAGCCCATTTATACCTGAATATGGCTCATAACACCCCTTGTTTGCCTGGCGGCA
GTAGCGCGGTGGTCCCACCTGACCCCATGCCGAACTCAGAAGTGAAACGCCGTAGCGCCGATGGTAGTGT
GGGGACTCCCCATGCGAGAGTAGGGAACTGCCAGGCATCAAATAAAACGAAAGGCTCAGTCGAAAGACTG
GGCCTTTCGCCCGGGCTAATTATGGGGTGTCGCCCTTATTCGACTCTATAGTGAAGTTCCTATTCTCTAG
AAAGTATAGGAACTTCTGAAGTGGGGATTTAAATGCGGCCGCGCTGAGGGTTTAATCGGCATGCAAACAT
CTACACAATTAGCAAGGGCAATCCATATTTTGTCTTTTCGCGCCCTGGAAAGGCCTAAGTAATGTCGTAA
ACGCATTCTATCTGTACTTCAACTCTCCTCTGTGCATTGGTTTGTGCAAATCACATTTTACGATACTGCC
AGATATATGCAAAAAGAGAAAACCAAGGGACCAGAACAAAGCAAAATTACGATATTCTTCGAATTCCTTC
GTGCTTGACTAAGACAAAGGGATGGACGTAGCGATTTTTAGCGGGCCAAGAACTGGTTCCGAAAAAGCAC
AGGTACACCGAACCCTCAGCTAAGGAGGGACAGCACCGATGCGGAAGGACAAACTTTCTTTTTGCCTATC
ACAGTATCTTATCGAGCTAACTATTTTCGACACACATGAAAAAGCAGAAATATTAACGAAAAAGAAAAGA
AAGACCATGTCATGTACGGGCAATCAGAATCTGTAACAAGCGCCATTTTTTTTTCTGTATCGGGCCCTCC
TTACTGCTCTCCTTCCGTGTAACGCGTTATGATTAAGTCCTCAGCGAGCTCGCATGGAATGCGTGCGATG
AGCGACCTCATGCTATACCTGAGAAAGCAACCTGACCTACAGGAAAGAGTTACTCAAGAATAAGAATTTT
CGTTTTAAAACCTAAGAGTCACTTTAAAATTTGTATACACTTATTTTTTTTATAACTTATTTAATAATAA
AAATCATAAATCATAAGAAATTCGCTTATTTAGAAGTGTCAACAACGTATCTAC
Features (pLannotate 1.2.2; 19 found; start..end, strand, type, name):
     30..219     +  terminator     CYC1 terminator: S. cerevisiae CYC1; transcription terminator for CYC1
    267..300     -  protein_bind   loxP: Cre-mediated recombination occurs in the 8-bp core sequence (GCATACAT). Cre recombinase
    355..698     +  promoter       TEF promoter: Ashbya gossypii TEF promoter
    699..1508    +  CDS            KanR: aminoglycoside phosphotransferase; aph(3')-Ia; confers resistance to kanamycin
   1514..1711    +  terminator     TEF terminator: Ashbya gossypii TEF terminator
   1774..1807    -  protein_bind   loxP: Cre-mediated recombination occurs in the 8-bp core sequence (GCATACAT). Cre recombinase
   1851..1869    -  promoter       T7 promoter: promoter for bacteriophage T7 RNA polymerase
   1877..1928    +  CDS            lacZα (fragment): LacZα fragment of β-galactosidase; lacZ fragment
   2557..2590    -  protein_bind   FRT (minimal): supports FLP-mediated excision but not integration (Turan and Bode, 2011) FLP recombinase from the Saccharomyces cerevisiae 2μ plasmid
   3060..3079    +  CDS            lacZα (fragment): LacZα fragment of β-galactosidase; lacZ fragment
   3104..3121    -  terminator     rrnB T2 terminator (fragment): transcription terminator T2 from the E. coli rrnB gene
   3346..3934    -  rep_origin     ori: high-copy-number ColE1/pMB1/pBR322/pUC origin of replication
   4058..4918    -  CDS            AmpR: β-lactamase; bla; confers resistance to ampicillin, carbenicillin, and related antibiotics
   4921..5017    -  promoter       AmpR promoter (fragment): bla
   5047..5071    -  CDS            KanR (fragment): aminoglycoside phosphotransferase; aph(3')-Ia; confers resistance to kanamycin
   5100..5215    +  ncRNA          5S rRNA: Accession: RF00001 - 5S ribosomal RNA
   5219..5259    +  terminator     rrnB T1 terminator (fragment): transcription terminator T1 from the E. coli rrnB gene
   5303..5336    +  protein_bind   FRT (minimal): supports FLP-mediated excision but not integration (Turan and Bode, 2011) FLP recombinase from the Saccharomyces cerevisiae 2μ plasmid
   5950..6115    -  terminator     ADH1 terminator: S. cerevisiae ADH1; transcription terminator for the S. cerevisiae alcohol dehydrogenase 1 (ADH1) gene
