[The description below was written by a language model from this plasmid's Addgene catalogue record and pLannotate feature annotations shown in this document.]
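Description:
pCfB2225 is an empty-backbone yeast integrative vector from the EasyClone 2.0 toolkit, designed for stable insertion of expression cassettes at the XII-2 chromosomal location of Saccharomyces cerevisiae. The 6,144 bp plasmid is propagated in E. coli through a high-copy ColE1/pUC-type origin and selected with ampicillin via the β-lactamase gene. It carries no annotated yeast replication origin, consistent with its integrative design, so it is maintained in yeast only after recombination into the genome. The homology arms that direct targeting to XII-2 are not annotated in the feature table. They presumably lie in the unannotated stretches flanking the cassette, but the record does not define their coordinates.

No gene of interest or promoter is present. According to the catalogue entry, users add these through a USER cloning site, which the table also does not annotate. The ADH1 and CYC1 terminators sit on opposite strands near the sequence junction and face inward. This layout would let one or two inserted genes, with promoters supplied by the user, be terminated in divergent orientation. Next to the CYC1 terminator is the kanMX marker: the aminoglycoside phosphotransferase coding sequence under the Ashbya gossypii TEF promoter and terminator. This dominant marker confers G418 resistance in yeast and so suits prototrophic industrial strains that lack auxotrophies. The marker is flanked by two loxP sites in the same orientation, so Cre recombinase can excise it after integration and the marker can be reused in further rounds of engineering. The remaining hits (two minimal FRT sites, rrnB terminator and 5S rRNA fragments, lacZα fragments, a T7 promoter and a short KanR fragment) appear to be backbone remnants, and the record assigns them no function.
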