Addgene plasmid #67553: pCfB2225
Purpose: (Empty Backbone) EasyClone system-based yeast integrative vector carrying loxP-flanked kanMX marker, integration into S. cerevisiae XII-2 chromosomal location, USER site for cloning, amp resistance
Depositing lab: Irina Borodina. Depositing organization: Danmarks Tekniske Universitet. Publication: EasyClone 2.0: expanded toolkit of integrative vectors for stable gene expression in industrial Saccharomyces cerevisiae strains. Stovicek V, Borja GM, Forster J, Borodina I. J Ind Microbiol Biotechnol. 2015 Sep 16. 10.1007/s10295-015-1684-8 PubMed 26376869.
Backbone
  Vector backbone: EasyClone
  Backbone size (bp): 6144
  Vector type: Yeast Expression, Cre/Lox ; integrative
Growth in bacteria
  Bacterial resistance: Ampicillin, 100 μg/mL
  Growth temperature: 37°C
  Growth strain: DH5alpha
  Copy number: High Copy
Terms and licenses: Academic/Nonprofit Terms; Industry Terms: Not Available to Industry
How to cite: pCfB2225 was a gift from Irina Borodina (Addgene plasmid # 67553 ; http://n2t.net/addgene:67553 ; RRID:Addgene_67553)
