>Addgene plasmid #67553 | pCfB2225 | addgene partial sequence | sequence record 127959 | pHybLex_rev 5'-GAGTCACTTTAAAATTTGTATACAC-3'
TCATAAATCATAAGAAATTCGCTTATTTAGAAGTGTCAACAACGTATCTACCAACGGAATGCGTGCGATC
GCGTGCATTCATCCGCTCTAACCGAAAAGGAAGGAGTTAGACAACCTGAAGTCTAGGTCCCTATTTATTT
TTTTATAGTTATGTTAGTATTAAGAACGTTATTTATATTTCAAATTTTTCTTTTTTTTCTGTACAGACGC
GTGTACGCATGTAACATTATACTGAAAACCTTGCTTGAGAAGGTTTTGGGACGCTCGAAGATCGCGTCAG
CTGAAGCTTCGTACGCTGCAGGTCGACAACCCTTAATATAACTTCGTATAATGTATGCTATACGAAGTTA
TTAGGTCTAGAGATCTGTTTAGCTTGCCTCGTCCCCGCCGGGTCACCCGGCCAGCGACATGGAGGCCCAG
AATACCCTCCTTGACAGTCTTGACGTGCGCAGCTCAGGGGCATGATGTGACTGTCGCCCGTACATTTAGC
CCATACATCCCCATGTATAATCATTTGCATCCATACATTTTGATGGCCGCACGGCGCGAAGCAAAAATTA
CGGCTCCTCGCTGCAGACCTGCGAGCAGGGAAACGCTCCCCTCACAGACGCGTTGAATTGTCCCCACGCC
GCGCCCCTGTAGAGAAATATAAAAGGTTAGGATTTGCCACTGAGGTTCTTCTTTCATATACTTCCTTTTA
AAATCTTGCTAGGATACAGTTCTCACATCACATCCGAACATAAACAACCATGGGTAAGGAAAAGACTCAC
GTTTCGAGGCCGCGATTAAATTCCAACATGGATGCTGATTTATATGGGTATAAATGGGCTCGCGATAATG
TCGGGCAATCAGGTGCGACAATCTATCGATTGTATGGGAAGCCCGATGCGCCAGAGTTGTTTCTGAAACA
TGGCAAAGGTAGCGTTGCCAATGATGTTACAGATGAGATGGTCAGACTAAACTGGCTGACGGAATTTATG
CC
