>Addgene plasmid #67553 | pCfB2225 | addgene partial sequence | sequence record 127961 | L4440 5'-AGCGAGTCAGTGAGCGAG-3'
CCTGACGGATGGCCTTTTTGCGTTTCTACAAACTCTTTCTGTGTTGTAAAACGACGGCCAGTCTTAAGCT
CGGGCCCCCTGGGCGGTTCTGATAACGAGTAATCGTTAATCCGCAAATAACGTAAAAACCCGCTTCGGCG
GGTTTTTTTATGGGGGGAGTTTAGGGAAAGAGCATTTGTCAGAATATTTAAGGGCGCCTGTCACTTTGCT
TGATATATGAGAATTATTTAACCTTATAAATGAGAAAAAAGCAACGCACTTTAAATAAGATACGTTGCTT
TTTCGATTGATGAACACCTATAATTAAACTATTCATCTATTATTTATGATTTTTTGTATATACAATATTT
CTAGTTTGTTAAAGAGAATTAAGAAAATAAATCTCGAAAATAATAAAGGGAAAATCAGTTTTTGATATCA
AAATTATACATGTCAACGATAATACAAAATATAATACAAACTATAAGATGTTATCAGTATTTATTATGCA
TTTAGAATAAATTTTGTGTCGCCCTTATTCGACTCACTATAGAAGTTCCTATTCTCTAGAAAGTATAGGA
ACTTCACTTCATTTTATTTAAATTTGCGGCCGCGCTGAGGTCTTAATGAGCGAACGTAAGAGAGGTTAAT
GTCCTCTAACTATCAGTCCAATGACAGTATTTTCTCCTTCTCACAAACTACAATAAATATCTACCAATCT
CTTTTCGAATAAGGACTAATGATATACGCTAGTTCCTGTTTGGTAAATGAAGGCTAGTGTTCGAGAATGG
AGAACTTCGTAGTCGGTTAAAACAGCTGTAGTGTTCTGGCCTTCTTAGAAAGAATAAATAGTTCAGGAGT
AAAATCAAAATATCTTTTAATATAAACT
