>Addgene plasmid #67553 | pCfB2225 | addgene partial sequence | sequence record 127963 | pENTR-R 5'-ATGGCTCATAACACCCCTTG-3'
GCCGAACTCAGAAGTGAAACGCCGTAGCGCCGATGGTAGTGTGGGGACTCCCCATGCGAGAGTAGGGAAC
TGCCAGGCATCAAATAAAACGAAAGGCTCAGTCGAAAGACTGGGCCTTTCGCCCGGGCTAATTATGGGGT
GTCGCCCTTATTCGACTCTATAGTGAAGTTCCTATTCTCTAGAAAGTATAGGAACTTCTGAAGTGGGGAT
TTAAATGCGGCCGCGCTGAGGGTTTAATCGGCATGCAAACATCTACACAATTAGCAAGGGCAATCCATAT
TTTGTCTTTTCGCGCCCTGGAAAGGCCTAAGTAATGTCGTAAACGCATTCTATCTGTACTTCAACTCTCC
TCTGTGCATTGGTTTGTGCAAATCACATTTTACGATACTGCCAGATATATGCAAAAAGAGAAAACCAAGG
GACCAGAACAAAGCAAAATTACGATATTCTTCGAATTCCTTCGTGCTTGACTAAGACAAAGGGATGGACG
TAGCGATTTTTAGCGGGCCAAGAACTGGTTCCGAAAAAGCACAGGTACACCGAACCCTCAGCTAAGGAGG
GACAGCACCGATGCGGAAGGACAAACTTTCTTTTTGCCTATCACAGTATCTTATCGAGCTAACTATTTTC
GACACACATGAAAAAGCAGAAATATTAACGAAAAAGAAAAGAAAGACCATGTCATGTACGGGCAATCAGA
ATCTGTAACAAGCGCCATTTTTTTTTCTGTATCGGGCCCTCCTTACTGCTCTCCTTCCGTGTAACGCGTT
ATGATTAAGTCCTCAGCGAGCTCGCATGGAATGCGTGCGATGAGCGACCTCATGCTATACCTGAGAAAGC
AACCTGACCTACAGGAAAGAGTTACTCAAGAATAAGAATTTTCGTTTTAAAACCTAAGAGTC
